>Addgene plasmid | Str-STIM1-NN_neomycin | analyzer sequence | sequence record 110519
CGTCGACGGATCGGGAGATCTCCCGATCCCCTATGGTCGACTCTCAGTACAATCTGCTCTGATGCCGCAT
AGTTAAGCCAGTATCTGCTCCCTGCTTGTGTGTTGGAGGTCGCTGAGTAGTGCGCGAGCAAAATTTAAGC
TACAACAAGGCAAGGCTTGACCGACAATTGCATGAAGAATCTGCTTAGGGTTAGGCGTTTTGCGCTGCTT
CGCGATGTACGGGCCAGATATACGCGTTGACATTGATTATTGACTAGTTATTAATAGTAATCAATTACGG
GGTCATTAGTTCATAGCCCATATATGGAGTTCCGCGTTACATAACTTACGGTAAATGGCCCGCCTGGCTG
ACCGCCCAACGACCCCCGCCCATTGACGTCAATAATGACGTATGTTCCCATAGTAACGCCAATAGGGACT
TTCCATTGACGTCAATGGGTGGACTATTTACGGTAAACTGCCCACTTGGCAGTACATCAAGTGTATCATA
TGCCAAGTACGCCCCCTATTGACGTCAATGACGGTAAATGGCCCGCCTGGCATTATGCCCAGTACATGAC
CTTATGGGACTTTCCTACTTGGCAGTACATCTACGTATTAGTCATCGCTATTACCATGGTGATGCGGTTT
TGGCAGTACATCAATGGGCGTGGATAGCGGTTTGACTCACGGGGATTTCCAAGTCTCCACCCCATTGACG
TCAATGGGAGTTTGTTTTGGCACCAAAATCAACGGGACTTTCCAAAATGTCGTAACAACTCCGCCCCATT
GACGCAAATGGGCGGTAGGCGTGTACGGTGGGAGGTCTATATAAGCAGAGCTCTCTGGCTAACTAGAGAA
CCCACTGCTTACTGGCTTATCGAAATTAATACGACTCACTATAGGGAGACCCAAGCTTGGTACCGAGCTC
GGATCGATATCTGCGGCCTAGCTAGCGCTTAAGGCCTGTTAACCGGTATGGATGTATGCGTCCGTCTTGC
CCTGTGGCTCCTCTGGGGACTCCTCCTGCACCAGGGCCAGAGCCTCAGCCATAGTCACAGTGAGAAGGCG
ACAGGAACCAGCTCGGGCGCCGGTTTAAACGACCCTAGCAAAGACTCAAAAGCTCAGGTGTCCGCTGCCG
AGGCTGGCATTACTGGAACATGGTACAATCAGCTCGGGAGCACCTTTATTGTGACTGCTGGAGCCGATGG
AGCCCTCACCGGAACATACGAATCTGCTGTGGGAAACGCCGAATCACGGTACGTCCTCACTGGCCGATAC
GATAGTGCCCCTGCCACCGACGGATCTGGGACTGCCCTGGGATGGACTGTCGCTTGGAAAAACAACTACC
GGAATGCTCATTCTGCCACAACATGGAGTGGACAGTACGTGGGAGGCGCTGAGGCTAGAATCAATACACA
GTGGCTGCTCACATCTGGCACAACCGAGGCAAATGCTTGGAAATCCACCCTGGTGGGACATGACACATTC
ACCAAAGTGAAACCCTCCGCCGCTTCAATCGATGCCGCCAAAAAAGCCGGAGTCAACAACGGCAATCCTC
TGGATGCCGTCCAGCAGCTCGGACCGGGCGCCAACTCTGAGGAGTCCACTGCAGCAGAGTTTTGCCGAAT
TGACAAGCCCCTGTGTCACAGTGAGGATGAGAAACTCAGCTTCGAGGCAGTCCGTAACATCCACAAACTG
ATGGACGATGATGCCAATGGTGATGTGGATGTGGAAGAAAGTGATGAGTTCCTGAGGGAAGACCTCAATT
ACCATGACCCAACAGTGAAACACAGCACCTTCCATGGTGAGGATAAGCTCATCAGCGTGGAGGACCTGTG
GAAGGCATGGAAGTCATCAGAAGTATACAATTGGACCGTGGATGAGGTGGTACAGTGGCTGATCACATAT
GTGGAGCTGCCTCAGTATGAGGAGACCTTCCGGAAGCTGCAGCTCAGTGGCCATGCCATGCCAAGGCTGG
CTGTCACCAACACCACCATGACAGGGACTGTGCTGAAGATGACAGACCGGAGTCATCGGCAGAAGCTGCA
GCTGAAGGCTCTGGATACAGTGCTCTTTGGGCCTCCTCTCTTGACTCGCCATAATCACCTCAAGGACTTC
ATGCTGGTGGTGTCTATCGTTATTGGTGTGGGCGGCTGCTGGTTTGCCTATATCCAGAACCGTTACTCCA
AGGAGCACATGAAGAAGATGATGAAGGACTTGGAGGGGTTACACCGAGCTGAGCAGAGTCTGCATGACCT
TCAGGAAAGGCTGCACAAGGCCCAGGAGGAGCACCGCACAGTGGAGGTGGAGAAGGTCCATCTGGAAAAG
AAGCTGCGCGATGAGATCAACCTTGCTAAGCAGGAAGCCCAGCGGCTGAAGGAGCTGCGGGAGGGTACTG
AGAATGAGCGGAGCCGCCAAAAATATGCTGAGGAGGAGTTGGAGCAGGTTCGGGAGGCCTTGAGGAAAGC
AGAGAAGGAGCTAGAATCTCACAGCTCATGGTATGCTCCAGAGGCCCTTCAGAAGTGGCTGCAGCTGACA
CATGAGGTGGAGGTGCAATATTACAACATCAAGAAGCAAAATGCTGAGAAGCAGCTGCTGGTGGCCAAGG
AGGGGGCTGAGAAGATAAAAAAGAAGAGAAACACACTCTTTGGCACCTTCCACGTGGCCCACAGCTCTTC
CCTGGATGATGTAGATCATAAAATTCTAACAGCTAAGCAAGCACTGAGCGAGGTGACAGCAGCATTGCGG
GAGCGCCTGCACCGCTGGCAACAGATCGAGATCCTCTGTGGCTTCCAGATTGTCAACAACCCTGGCATCC
ACTCACTGGTGGCTGCCCTCAACATAGACCCCAGCTGGATGGGCAGTACACGCCCCAACCCTGCTCACTT
CATCATGACTGACGACGTGGATGACATGGATGAGGAGATTGTGTCTCCCTTGTCCATGCAGTCCCCTAGC
CTGCAGAGCAGTGTTCGGCAGCGCCTGACGGAGCCACAGCATGGCCTGGGATCTCAGAGGGATTTGACCC
ATTCCGATTCGGAGTCCTCCCTCCACATGAGTGACCGCCAGCGTGTGGCCCCCAAACCTCCTCAGATGAG
CCGTGCTGCAGACGAGGCTCTCAATGCCATGACTTCCAATGGCAGCCACCGGCTGATCGAGGGGGTCCAC
CCAGGGTCTCTGGTGGAGAAACTGCCTGACAGCCCTGCCCTGGCCAAGAAGGCATTACTGGCGCTGAACC
ATGGGCTGGACAAGGCCCACAGCCTGATGGAGCTGAGCCCCTCAGCCCCACCTGGTGGCTCTCCACATTT
GGATTCTTCCCGTTCTCACAGCCCCAGCTCCCCAGACCCAGACACACCATCTCCAGTTGGGGACAGCCGA
GCCCTGCAAGCCAGCCGAAACACACGCAATAACCACCTGGCTGGCAAGAAGGCTGTGGCTGAGGAGGATA
ATGGCTCTATTGGCGAGGAAACAGACTCCAGCCCAGGCCGGAAGAAGTTTCCCCTCAAAATCTTTAAGAA
GCCTCTTAAGAAGTAGGGATCCGCGGCCGCATAGATAACTGATCCAGTGTGCTGGAATTAATTCGCTGTC
TGCGAGGGCCAGCTGTTGGGGTGAGTACTCCCTCTCAAAAGCGGGCATGACTTCTGCGCTAAGATTGTCA
GTTTCCAAAAACGAGGAGGATTTGATATTCACCTGGCCCGCGGTGATGCCTTTGAGGGTGGCCGCGTCCA
TCTGGTCAGAAAAGACAATCTTTTTGTTGTCAAGCTTGAGGTGTGGCAGGCTTGAGATCTGGCCATACAC
TTGAGTGACAATGACATCCACTTTGCCTTTCTCTCCACAGGTGTCCACTCCCAGGTCCAACTGCAGGTCG
AGCATGCATCTAGGGCGGCCAATTCCGCCCCTCTCCCTCCCCCCCCCCTAACGTTACTGGCCGAAGCCGC
TTGGAATAAGGCCGGTGTGCGTTTGTCTATATGTTATTTTCCACCATATTGCCGTCTTTTGGCAATGTGA
GGGCCCGGAAACCTGGCCCTGTCTTCTTGACGAGCATTCCTAGGGGTCTTTCCCCTCTCGCCAAAGGAAT
GCAAGGTCTGTTGAATGTCGTGAAGGAAGCAGTTCCTCTGGAAGCTTCTTGAAGACAAACAACGTCTGTA
GCGACCCTTTGCAGGCAGCGGAACCCCCCACCTGGCGACAGGTGCCTCTGCGGCCAAAAGCCACGTGTAT
AAGATACACCTGCAAAGGCGGCACAACCCCAGTGCCACGTTGTGAGTTGGATAGTTGTGGAAAGAGTCAA
ATGGCTCTCCTCAAGCGTATTCAACAAGGGGCTGAAGGATGCCCAGAAGGTACCCCATTGTATGGGATCT
GATCTGGGGCCTCGGTGCACATGCTTTACATGTGTTTAGTCGAGGTTAAAAAAACGTCTAGGCCCCCCGA
ACCACGGGGACGTGGTTTTCCTTTGAAAAACACGATGATAAGCTTGCCACAACCCGGGAGGCGCGCCATG
ATTGAACAAGATGGATTGCACGCAGGTTCTCCGGCCGCTTGGGTGGAGAGGCTATTCGGCTATGACTGGG
CACAACAGACAATCGGCTGCTCTGATGCCGCCGTGTTCCGGCTGTCAGCGCAGGGGCGCCCGGTTCTTTT
TGTCAAGACCGACCTGTCCGGTGCCCTGAATGAACTGCAAGACGAGGCAGCGCGGCTATCGTGGCTGGCC
ACGACGGGCGTTCCTTGCGCAGCTGTGCTCGACGTTGTCACTGAAGCGGGAAGGGACTGGCTGCTATTGG
GCGAAGTGCCGGGGCAGGATCTCCTGTCATCTCACCTTGCTCCTGCCGAGAAAGTATCCATCATGGCTGA
TGCAATGCGGCGGCTGCATACGCTTGATCCGGCTACCTGCCCATTCGACCACCAAGCGAAACATCGCATC
GAGCGAGCACGTACTCGGATGGAAGCCGGTCTTGTCGATCAGGATGATCTGGACGAAGAGCATCAGGGGC
TCGCGCCAGCCGAACTGTTCGCCAGGCTCAAGGCGAGCATGCCCGACGGCGAGGATCTCGTCGTGACCCA
TGGCGATGCCTGCTTGCCGAATATCATGGTGGAAAATGGCCGCTTTTCTGGATTCATCGACTGTGGCCGG
CTGGGTGTGGCGGACCGCTATCAGGACATAGCGTTGGCTACCCGTGATATTGCTGAAGAGCTTGGCGGCG
AATGGGCTGACCGCTTCCTCGTGCTTTACGGTATCGCCGCTCCCGATTCGCAGCGCATCGCCTTCTATCG
CCTTCTTGACGAGTTCTTCTGATTAATTAACTCTAGATAACTGATCATAATCAGCCATACCACATTTGTA
GAGGTTTTACTTGCTTTAAAAAACCTCCCACACCTCCCCCTGAACCTGAAACATAAAATGAATGCAATTG
TTGTTGTTAACTTGTTTATTGCAGCTTATAATGGTTACAAATAAAGCAATAGCATCACAAATTTCACAAA
TAAAGCATTTTTTTCACTGCATTCTAGTTGTGGTTTGTCCAAACTCATCAATGTATCTTAACGCGTCGAG
TGCATTCTAGTTGTGGTTTGTCCAAACTCATCAATGTATCTTATCATGTCTGTATACCGTCGACCTCTAG
CTAGAGCTTGGCGTAATCATGGTCATAGCTGTTTCCTGTGTGAAATTGTTATCCGCTCACAATTCCACAC
AACATACGAGCCGGAAGCATAAAGTGTAAAGCCTGGGGTGCCTAATGAGTGAGCTAACTCACATTAATTG
CGTTGCGCTCACTGCCCGCTTTCCAGTCGGGAAACCTGTCGTGCCAGCTGCATTAATGAATCGGCCAACG
CGCGGGGAGAGGCGGTTTGCGTATTGGGCGCTCTTCCGCTTCCTCGCTCACTGACTCGCTGCGCTCGGTC
GTTCGGCTGCGGCGAGCGGTATCAGCTCACTCAAAGGCGGTAATACGGTTATCCACAGAATCAGGGGATA
ACGCAGGAAAGAACATGTGAGCAAAAGGCCAGCAAAAGGCCAGGAACCGTAAAAAGGCCGCGTTGCTGGC
GTTTTTCCATAGGCTCCGCCCCCCTGACGAGCATCACAAAAATCGACGCTCAAGTCAGAGGTGGCGAAAC
CCGACAGGACTATAAAGATACCAGGCGTTTCCCCCTGGAAGCTCCCTCGTGCGCTCTCCTGTTCCGACCC
TGCCGCTTACCGGATACCTGTCCGCCTTTCTCCCTTCGGGAAGCGTGGCGCTTTCTCAATGCTCACGCTG
TAGGTATCTCAGTTCGGTGTAGGTCGTTCGCTCCAAGCTGGGCTGTGTGCACGAACCCCCCGTTCAGCCC
GACCGCTGCGCCTTATCCGGTAACTATCGTCTTGAGTCCAACCCGGTAAGACACGACTTATCGCCACTGG
CAGCAGCCACTGGTAACAGGATTAGCAGAGCGAGGTATGTAGGCGGTGCTACAGAGTTCTTGAAGTGGTG
GCCTAACTACGGCTACACTAGAAGGACAGTATTTGGTATCTGCGCTCTGCTGAAGCCAGTTACCTTCGGA
AAAAGAGTTGGTAGCTCTTGATCCGGCAAACAAACCACCGCTGGTAGCGGTGGTTTTTTTGTTTGCAAGC
AGCAGATTACGCGCAGAAAAAAAGGATCTCAAGAAGATCCTTTGATCTTTTCTACGGGGTCTGACGCTCA
GTGGAACGAAAACTCACGTTAAGGGATTTTGGTCATGAGATTATCAAAAAGGATCTTCACCTAGATCCTT
TTAAATTAAAAATGAAGTTTTAAATCAATCTAAAGTATATATGAGTAAACTTGGTCTGACAGTTACCAAT
GCTTAATCAGTGAGGCACCTATCTCAGCGATCTGTCTATTTCGTTCATCCATAGTTGCCTGACTCCCCGT
CGTGTAGATAACTACGATACGGGAGGGCTTACCATCTGGCCCCAGTGCTGCAATGATACCGCGAGACCCA
CGCTCACCGGCTCCAGATTTATCAGCAATAAACCAGCCAGCCGGAAGGGCCGAGCGCAGAAGTGGTCCTG
CAACTTTATCCGCCTCCATCCAGTCTATTAATTGTTGCCGGGAAGCTAGAGTAAGTAGTTCGCCAGTTAA
TAGTTTGCGCAACGTTGTTGCCATTGCTACAGGCATCGTGGTGTCACGCTCGTCGTTTGGTATGGCTTCA
TTCAGCTCCGGTTCCCAACGATCAAGGCGAGTTACATGATCCCCCATGTTGTGCAAAAAAGCGGTTAGCT
CCTTCGGTCCTCCGATCGTTGTCAGAAGTAAGTTGGCCGCAGTGTTATCACTCATGGTTATGGCAGCACT
GCATAATTCTCTTACTGTCATGCCATCCGTAAGATGCTTTTCTGTGACTGGTGAGTACTCAACCAAGTCA
TTCTGAGAATAGTGTATGCGGCGACCGAGTTGCTCTTGCCCGGCGTCAATACGGGATAATACCGCGCCAC
ATAGCAGAACTTTAAAAGTGCTCATCATTGGAAAACGTTCTTCGGGGCGAAAACTCTCAAGGATCTTACC
GCTGTTGAGATCCAGTTCGATGTAACCCACTCGTGCACCCAACTGATCTTCAGCATCTTTTACTTTCACC
AGCGTTTCTGGGTGAGCAAAAACAGGAAGGCAAAATGCCGCAAAAAAGGGAATAAGGGCGACACGGAAAT
GTTGAATACTCATACTCTTCCTTTTTCAATATTATTGAAGCATTTATCAGGGTTATTGTCTCATGAGCGG
ATACATATTTGAATGTATTTAGAAAAATAAACAAATAGGGGTTCCGCGCACATTTCCCCGAAAAGTGCCA
CCTGA
Features (pLannotate 1.2.2; 19 found; start..end, strand, type, name):
     40..84      -  misc_feature   bom (fragment): basis of mobility region from pBR322
    239..618     +  enhancer       CMV enhancer: human cytomegalovirus immediate early enhancer
    619..822     +  promoter       CMV promoter: human cytomegalovirus (CMV) immediate early promoter
    818..851     +  LTR            5' LTR (truncated) (fragment): truncated 5' long terminal repeat (LTR) from HIV-1
    867..885     +  promoter       T7 promoter: promoter for bacteriophage T7 RNA polymerase
    958..3513    +  CDS            STIM1: STIM1_HUMAN - Also known as GOK From Homo sapiens (Human).
   3591..3820    +  intron         chimeric intron: chimera between introns from adenovirus and immunoglobulin heavy chain genes
   3989..4451    +  misc_feature   IRES: internal ribosome entry site (IRES) of the encephalomyocarditis virus (EMCV)
   4478..5272    +  CDS            NeoR/KanR: aminoglycoside phosphotransferase from Tn5; aph(3')-II (or nptII); confers resistance to neomycin, kanamycin, and G418 (Geneticin®)
   5292..5376    +  CDS            large T antigen (fragment): large T antigen from SV40 (simian virus 40)
   5399..5520    +  polyA_signal   SV40 poly(A) signal: SV40 polyadenylation signal
   5531..5582    +  polyA_signal   SV40 poly(A) signal (fragment): SV40 polyadenylation signal
   5646..5662    -  protein_bind   lac operator: The lac repressor binds to the lac operator to inhibit transcription in E. coli. This inhibition can be relieved by adding lactose or isopropyl-β-D-thiogalactopyranoside (IPTG). lac repressor encoded by lacI
   5670..5700    -  promoter       lac promoter: promoter for the E. coli lac operon
   5715..5736    -  protein_bind   CAP binding site: CAP binding activates transcription in the presence of cAMP. E. coli catabolite activator protein
   5749..5841    -  CDS            lacI (fragment): lac repressor; lacI; The lac repressor binds to the lac operator to inhibit transcription in E. coli. This inhibition can be relieved by adding lactose or isopropyl-β-D-thiogalactopyranoside (IPTG).
   6024..6612    -  rep_origin     ori: high-copy-number ColE1/pMB1/pBR322/pUC origin of replication
   6783..7643    -  CDS            AmpR: β-lactamase; bla; confers resistance to ampicillin, carbenicillin, and related antibiotics
   7644..7748    -  promoter       AmpR promoter: bla
